Addgene plasmid #62520: GFP-Drosha
Purpose: wild-type human Drosha cDNA is subcloned into pEGFP-C1 vector between HindIII and KpnI sites
Depositing lab: Bharat Ramratnam. Depositing organization: Rhode Island Hospital. Publication: Phosphorylation of the RNase III enzyme Drosha at Serine300 or Serine302 is required for its nuclear localization. Tang X, Zhang Y, Tucker L, Ramratnam B. Nucleic Acids Res. 2010 Oct;38(19):6610-9. doi: 10.1093/nar/gkq547. Epub 2010 Jun 16. PubMed 20554852.
Backbone
  Vector backbone: pEGFP-C1
  Backbone manufacturer: clontech
  Backbone size w/o insert (bp): 4700
  Total vector size (bp): 8822
  Vector type: Mammalian Expression
  Selectable markers: Neomycin (select with G418)
Growth in bacteria
  Bacterial resistance: Kanamycin, 50 μg/mL
  Growth temperature: 37°C
  Growth strain: NEB Stable
  Copy number: High Copy
Gene/Insert
  Gene/Insert name: human Drosha full length
  Species: H. sapiens (human)
  Insert size (bp): 4122
  Entrez Gene: DROSHA (a.k.a. ETOHI2, HSA242976, RANSE3L, RN3, RNASE3L, RNASEN)
  Tag / fusion protein: GFP (N terminal on backbone)
  Cloning method: Restriction Enzyme; 5′ cloning site HindIII (unknown if destroyed); 3′ cloning site KpnI (unknown if destroyed)
  Sequencing primers: 5′ GACGAGCTGTACAAG
Terms and licenses: Academic/Nonprofit Terms; Industry Terms: Not Available to Industry
Depositor comments: Drosha contains H278R mutation. Depositor states this mutation should not affect function.
How to cite: GFP-Drosha was a gift from Bharat Ramratnam (Addgene plasmid # 62520 ; http://n2t.net/addgene:62520 ; RRID:Addgene_62520)
