[The description below was written by a language model from this plasmid's Addgene catalogue record and pLannotate feature annotations shown in this document.]
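Description:
GFP-Drosha is a mammalian expression plasmid built on the pEGFP-C1 backbone, carrying full-length human DROSHA cDNA (about 4.1 kb) cloned between the HindIII and KpnI sites of the multiple cloning site. The catalogue lists the total size as roughly 8.8 kb, which agrees closely with the sequenced record. It replicates in E. coli at high copy from a ColE1/pUC-type origin and also carries an f1 phage origin. A single Tn5 aminoglycoside phosphotransferase gene (NeoR/KanR) provides both selections. A bacterial promoter drives it for kanamycin resistance, and the SV40 enhancer/early promoter drives it for G418 selection of stably transfected mammalian cells, with an HSV TK polyadenylation signal terminating the transcript. The short annotated fragments of ble, SV40 large T antigen and bGH poly(A) appear to be residual backbone matches rather than functional elements.

The expression cassette uses the human cytomegalovirus immediate early enhancer and promoter to drive EGFP, followed by a short stretch of polylinker and then the DROSHA coding sequence. The product is therefore Drosha tagged with GFP at its N terminus, and the transcript ends at the SV40 poly(A) signal. Drosha is the RNase III endoribonuclease of the nuclear microprocessor complex, which cleaves primary microRNA transcripts to release precursor hairpins. Although described as wild type, the insert carries an H278R substitution that the depositor states should not affect function. The fluorescent fusion allows Drosha's subcellular distribution to be visualised in transfected cells. The associated publication examined how phosphorylation at serine 300 or 302 is required for nuclear localisation, and this construct fits the role of an unmutated reference in such work.
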