Features (pLannotate 1.2.2; 17 found; start..end, strand, type, name):
      1..304     +  enhancer       CMV enhancer: human cytomegalovirus immediate early enhancer
    305..508     +  promoter       CMV promoter: human cytomegalovirus (CMV) immediate early promoter
    553..1269    +  CDS            EGFP: EGFP is a basic (constitutively fluorescent) green fluorescent protein published in 1996, derived from Aequorea victoria. It is reported to be a rapidly-maturing weak dimer with moderate acid sensitivity.
   1270..1300    +  misc_feature   MCS (fragment): multiple cloning site
   1300..5421    +  CDS            DROSHA: RNC_HUMAN - Also known as RN3, RNASE3L, RNASEN. Experimental evidence at protein level: Swiss-Prot protein existence level 1. Ribonuclease III double-stranded (ds) RNA-specific endoribonuclease that is involved in the initial step of microRNA (miRNA) biogenesis. Component of the microprocessor complex that is required to process primary miRNA transcripts (pri-miRNAs) to release precursor miRNA (pre-miRNA) in the nucleus. Within the microprocessor complex, DROSHA cleaves the 3' and 5' strands of a stem-loop in pri- miRNAs (processing center 11 bp from the dsRNA-ssRNA junction) to release hairpi
   5425..5450    +  misc_feature   MCS (fragment): multiple cloning site
   5462..5546    +  CDS            large T antigen (fragment): large T antigen from SV40 (simian virus 40)
   5569..5690    +  polyA_signal   SV40 poly(A) signal: SV40 polyadenylation signal
   5724..6152    -  rep_origin     f1 ori (sequence partly withheld): f1 bacteriophage origin of replication; arrow indicates direction of (+) strand synthesis
   6179..6283    +  promoter       AmpR promoter: bla
   6285..6642    +  promoter       SV40 promoter: SV40 enhancer and early promoter
   6677..7471    +  CDS            NeoR/KanR: aminoglycoside phosphotransferase from Tn5; aph(3')-II (or nptII); confers resistance to neomycin, kanamycin, and G418 (Geneticin®)
   7492..7644    +  CDS            ble (fragment): BLE_KLEPN - Experimental evidence at protein level: Swiss-Prot protein existence level 1. Binding protein with a strong affinity to the bleomycin family of antibiotics. Binds to CL990; an antimitotic-antibiotic compound. From Klebsiella pneumoniae.
   7703..7750    +  polyA_signal   HSV TK poly(A) signal: herpes simplex virus thymidine kinase polyadenylation signal (Cole and Stacy, 1985)
   7841..7857    -  polyA_signal   bGH poly(A) signal (fragment): bovine growth hormone polyadenylation signal
   8079..8667    +  rep_origin     ori: high-copy-number ColE1/pMB1/pBR322/pUC origin of replication
   8782..8841    +  enhancer       CMV enhancer (fragment): human cytomegalovirus immediate early enhancer
>Addgene plasmid #62520 | GFP-Drosha | addgene full sequence | sequence record 201136 | Addgene NGS Result
CGTTACATAACTTACGGTAAATGGCCCGCCTGGCTGACCGCCCAACGACCCCCGCCCATTGACGTCAATA
ATGACGTATGTTCCCATAGTAACGCCAATAGGGACTTTCCATTGACGTCAATGGGTGGAGTATTTACGGT
AAACTGCCCACTTGGCAGTACATCAAGTGTATCATATGCCAAGTACGCCCCCTATTGACGTCAATGACGG
TAAATGGCCCGCCTGGCATTATGCCCAGTACATGACCTTATGGGACTTTCCTACTTGGCAGTACATCTAC
GTATTAGTCATCGCTATTACCATGGTGATGCGGTTTTGGCAGTACATCAATGGGCGTGGATAGCGGTTTG
ACTCACGGGGATTTCCAAGTCTCCACCCCATTGACGTCAATGGGAGTTTGTTTTGGCACCAAAATCAACG
GGACTTTCCAAAATGTCGTAACAACTCCGCCCCATTGACGCAAATGGGCGGTAGGCGTGTACGGTGGGAG
GTCTATATAAGCAGAGCTGGTTTAGTGAACCGTCAGATCCGCTAGCGCTACCGGTCGCCACCATGGTGAG
CAAGGGCGAGGAGCTGTTCACCGGGGTGGTGCCCATCCTGGTCGAGCTGGACGGCGACGTAAACGGCCAC
AAGTTCAGCGTGTCCGGCGAGGGCGAGGGCGATGCCACCTACGGCAAGCTGACCCTGAAGTTCATCTGCA
CCACCGGCAAGCTGCCCGTGCCCTGGCCCACCCTCGTGACCACCCTGACCTACGGCGTGCAGTGCTTCAG
CCGCTACCCCGACCACATGAAGCAGCACGACTTCTTCAAGTCCGCCATGCCCGAAGGCTACGTCCAGGAG
CGCACCATCTTCTTCAAGGACGACGGCAACTACAAGACCCGCGCCGAGGTGAAGTTCGAGGGCGACACCC
TGGTGAACCGCATCGAGCTGAAGGGCATCGACTTCAAGGAGGACGGCAACATCCTGGGGCACAAGCTGGA
GTACAACTACAACAGCCACAACGTCTATATCATGGCCGACAAGCAGAAGAACGGCATCAAGGTGAACTTC
AAGATCCGCCACAACATCGAGGACGGCAGCGTGCAGCTCGCCGACCACTACCAGCAGAACACCCCCATCG
GCGACGGCCCCGTGCTGCTGCCCGACAACCACTACCTGAGCACCCAGTCCGCCCTGAGCAAAGACCCCAA
CGAGAAGCGCGATCACATGGTCCTGCTGGAGTTCGTGACCGCCGCCGGGATCACTCTCGGCATGGACGAG
CTGTACAAGTCCGGACTCAGATCTCGAGCTCAAGCTTCGATGATGCAGGGAAACACATGTCACAGAATGT
CGTTCCACCCGGGACGAGGGTGTCCCCGAGGACGAGGAGGACATGGAGCCAGACCCTCAGCACCATCCTT
TAGGCCCCAAAATCTGAGGCTGCTTCACCCTCAGCAGCCTCCTGTGCAATATCAATATGAACCTCCAAGT
GCCCCTTCCACCACTTTCTCAAACTCTCCAGCCCCCAATTTTCTCCCTCCACGACCAGACTTTGTACCCT
TCCCCCCACCCATGCCTCCGTCAGCGCAAGGCCCTCTTCCCCCCTGCCCAATCAGGCCGCCTTTCCCCAA
CCACCAGATGAGGCACCCCTTCCCAGTTCCTCCTTGTTTTCCTCCCATGCCACCACCAATGCCTTGTCCT
AATAACCCCCCAGTCCCTGGGGCACCTCCTGGACAAGGCACTTTCCCCTTCATGATGCCCCCTCCCTCCA
TGCCTCATCCCCCGCCCCCTCCAGTCATGCCGCAGCAGGTTAATTATCAGTACCCTCCGGGCTATTCTCA
CCACAACTTCCCACCTCCCAGTTTTAATAGTTTCCAGAACAACCCTAGTTCTTTCCTGCCCAGTGCTAAT
AACAGCAGTAGTCCTCATTTCAGACATCTCCCTCCATACCCACTCCCAAAGGCTCCCAGTGAGAGAAGGT
CCCCAGAAAGGCTGAAACACTATGATGACCACAGGCACCGAGATCACAGTCATGGGCGAGGTGAGAGGCA
TCGGTCCCTGGATCGGCGGGAGCGAGGCCGCAGTCCCGACAGGAGAAGACAAGACAGCCGGTACAGATCT
GATTATGACCGAGGGAGAACACCATCTCGCCGCCGCAGCTACGAACGGAGCAGAGAGCGAGAACGGGAGA
GACACAGGCATCGAGACAACCGAAGATCACCATCTCTGGAAAGGTCCTACAAAAAAGAGTATAAGAGATC
TGGAAGGAGTTACGGTTTATCGGTTGTTCCTGAACCTGCTGGATGCACACCAGAATTACCTGGGGAGATT
ATTAAAAATACAGATTCTTGGGCCCCACCCCTGGAGATTGTGAATCATCGCTCCCCAAGTAGGGAGAAGA
AGAGAGCTCGTTGGGAGGAAGAAAAAGACCGTTGGAGTGACAACCAGAGTTCTGGCAAAGACAAGAACTA
TACCTCAATCAAGGAAAAAGAGCCCGAGGAGACCATGCCTGACAAGAATGAGGAGGAAGAAGAAGAACTT
CTTAAGCCTGTGTGGATTCGATGCACTCATTCAGAAAACTACTACTCCAGTGACCCCATGGATCAGGTGG
GAGATTCTACAGTGGTTGGAACGAGTAGGCTTCGTGACTTATATGACAAATTTGAGGAGGAGTTGGGGAG
CAGGCAAGAAAAGGCCAAAGCTGCTCGGCCTCCGTGGGAACCTCCAAAGACGAAGCTCGATGAAGATTTA
GAGAGTTCCAGTGAATCCGAGTGTGAGTCTGATGAGGACAGCACCTGTTCTAGCAGCTCAGACTCTGAAG
TTTTTGACGTTATTGCAGAAATCAAACGCAAAAAGGCCCACCCTGACCGACTTCATGATGAACTTTGGTA
CAACGATCCAGGCCAGATGAATGATGGACCACTCTGCAAATGCAGCGCAAAGGCAAGACGCACAGGAATT
AGGCACAGCATTTATCCTGGAGAAGAGGCCATCAAGCCCTGTCGTCCTATGACCAACAATGCTGGCAGAC
TTTTCCACTACCGGATCACAGTCTCCCCGCCTACGAACTTTTTAACTGACAGGCCAACTGTTATAGAATA
CGATGATCACGAGTATATCTTTGAAGGATTTTCTATGTTTGCACATGCCCCCCTGACCAATATTCCACTG
TGTAAAGTAATTAGATTCAACATAGACTACACGATTCATTTCATTGAAGAGATGATGCCGGAGAATTTTT
GTGTGAAAGGGCTTGAACTCTTTTCACTGTTCCTATTCAGAGATATTTTGGAATTATATGACTGGAATCT
TAAAGGTCCTTTGTTTGAAGACAGCCCTCCCTGCTGCCCAAGATTTCATTTCATGCCACGTTTTGTAAGA
TTTCTTCCAGATGGAGGAAAGGAAGTGCTGTCCATGCACCAGATTCTCCTGTACTTGTTAAGGTGCAGCA
AAGCCCTGGTGCCTGAGGAGGAGATTGCCAATATGCTTCAGTGGGAGGAGCTGGAGTGGCAGAAATATGC
AGAAGAATGCAAAGGCATGATTGTTACCAACCCTGGGACGAAACCAAGCTCTGTCCGTATCGATCAACTG
GATCGTGAACAGTTCAACCCCGATGTGATTACTTTTCCGATTATCGTCCACTTTGGGATACGCCCTGCAC
AGTTGAGTTATGCAGGAGACCCACAGTACCAAAAACTGTGGAAGAGTTATGTGAAACTTCGCCACCTCCT
AGCAAATAGTCCCAAAGTCAAACAAACTGACAAACAGAAGCTGGCACAGAGGGAGGAAGCCCTCCAAAAA
ATACGGCAGAAGAATACAATGAGACGAGAAGTAACGGTGGAGCTAAGTAGCCAAGGATTCTGGAAAACTG
GCATCCGTTCTGATGTCTGTCAGCATGCAATGATGCTACCTGTTCTGACCCATCATATCCGCTACCACCA
ATGCCTAATGCATTTGGACAAGTTGATAGGATATACTTTCCAAGATCGTTGTCTGTTGCAGCTGGCCATG
ACTCATCCAAGTCATCATTTAAATTTTGGAATGAATCCTGATCATGCCAGGAATTCATTATCTAACTGTG
GAATTCGGCAGCCCAAATACGGAGACAGAAAAGTTCATCACATGCACATGCGGAAGAAAGGGATTAACAC
CTTGATAAATATCATGTCACGCCTTGGCCAAGATGACCCAACTCCCTCGAGGATTAACCACAATGAACGG
TTGGAATTCCTGGGTGATGCTGTTGTTGAATTTCTGACCAGCGTCCATTTGTACTATTTGTTTCCTAGTC
TGGAAGAAGGAGGATTAGCAACCTATCGGACTGCCATTGTTCAGAATCAGCACCTTGCCATGCTAGCAAA
GAAACTTGAACTGGATCGATTTATGCTGTATGCTCACGGGCCTGACCTTTGTAGAGAATCGGACCTTCGA
CATGCAATGGCCAATTGTTTTGAAGCGTTAATAGGAGCTGTTTACTTGGAGGGAAGCCTGGAGGAAGCCA
AGCAGTTATTTGGACGCTTGCTCTTTAATGATCCGGACCTGCGCGAAGTCTGGCTCAATTATCCTCTCCA
CCCACTCCAACTACAAGAGCCAAATACTGATCGACAACTTATTGAAACTTCTCCGGTTCTACAAAAACTT
ACTGAGTTTGAAGAAGCAATTGGAGTAATTTTTACTCATGTTCGACTTCTGGCAAGGGCATTCACATTGA
GAACTGTGGGATTTAACCATCTGACCCTAGGCCACAATCAGAGAATGGAATTCCTAGGTGACTCCATAAT
GCAACTGGTAGCCACAGAGTACTTATTCATTCATTTCCCAGATCATCATGAAGGACACTTAACTTTGTTG
CGAAGCTCTTTGGTGAATAATAGAACTCAGGCCAAGGTAGCGGAGGAGCTGGGCATGCAGGAGTACGCCA
TAACCAACGACAAGACCAAGAGGCCTGTGGCGCTTCGCACCAAGACCTTGGCGGACCTTTTGGAATCATT
TATTGCAGCGCTGTACATTGATAAGGATTTGGAATATGTTCATACTTTCATGAATGTCTGCTTCTTTCCA
CGATTGAAAGAGTTCATTTTGAATCAGGATTGGAATGACCCCAAATCCCAGCTTCAGCAGTGTTGCTTGA
CACTTAGGACAGAAGGAAAAGAGCCAGACATTCCTCTGTACAAGACTCTGCAGACAGTGGGCCCATCCCA
TGCCCGAACCTACACTGTGGCTGTTTATTTCAAGGGAGAAAGAATAGGCTGTGGGAAAGGACCAAGTATT
CAGCAAGCGGAAATGGGAGCAGCAATGGATGCGCTTGAAAAATATAATTTTCCCCAGATGGCCCATCAGA
AGCGGTTCATCGAACGGAAGTACAGACAAGAGTTAAAAGAAATGAGGTGGGAAAGAGAGCATCAAGAGAG
AGAGCCAGATGAGACTGAAGACATCAAGAAATAAGGTACCGCGGGCCCGGGATCCACCGGATCTAGATAA
CTGATCATAATCAGCCATACCACATTTGTAGAGGTTTTACTTGCTTTAAAAAACCTCCCACACCTCCCCC
TGAACCTGAAACATAAAATGAATGCAATTGTTGTTGTTAACTTGTTTATTGCAGCTTATAATGGTTACAA
ATAAAGCAATAGCATCACAAATTTCACAAATAAAGCATTTTTTTCACTGCATTCTAGTTGTGGTTTGTCC
AAACTCATCAATGTATCTTAACGCGTAAATTGTAAGCGTTAATATTTTGTTAAAATTCGCGTTAAATTTT
TGTTAAATCAGCTCATTTTTTAACCAATAGGCCGAAATCGGCAAAATCCCTTATAAATCAAAAGAATAGA
CCGAGATAGGGT
[37 nt withheld, positions 5823-5859]
AAAGAACGTGGACTCCAACGTCAAAGG
[49 nt withheld, positions 5887-5935]
T
[91 nt withheld, positions 5937-6027]
G
[124 nt withheld, positions 6029-6152]
CAGGTGGCACTTTTCGGGGAAATGTGCGCGGAACCCCTATTTGTTTATTTTTCTAAATACATTCAAATAT
GTATCCGCTCATGAGACAATAACCCTGATAAATGCTTCAATAATATTGAAAAAGGAAGAGTCCTGAGGCG
GAAAGAACCAGCTGTGGAATGTGTGTCAGTTAGGGTGTGGAAAGTCCCCAGGCTCCCCAGCAGGCAGAAG
TATGCAAAGCATGCATCTCAATTAGTCAGCAACCAGGTGTGGAAAGTCCCCAGGCTCCCCAGCAGGCAGA
AGTATGCAAAGCATGCATCTCAATTAGTCAGCAACCATAGTCCCGCCCCTAACTCCGCCCATCCCGCCCC
TAACTCCGCCCAGTTCCGCCCATTCTCCGCCCCATGGCTGACTAATTTTTTTTATTTATGCAGAGGCCGA
GGCCGCCTCGGCCTCTGAGCTATTCCAGAAGTAGTGAGGAGGCTTTTTTGGAGGCCTAGGCTTTTGCAAA
GATCGATCAAGAGACAGGATGAGGATCGTTTCGCATGATTGAACAAGATGGATTGCACGCAGGTTCTCCG
GCCGCTTGGGTGGAGAGGCTATTCGGCTATGACTGGGCACAACAGACAATCGGCTGCTCTGATGCCGCCG
TGTTCCGGCTGTCAGCGCAGGGGCGCCCGGTTCTTTTTGTCAAGACCGACCTGTCCGGTGCCCTGAATGA
ACTGCAAGACGAGGCAGCGCGGCTATCGTGGCTGGCCACGACGGGCGTTCCTTGCGCAGCTGTGCTCGAC
GTTGTCACTGAAGCGGGAAGGGACTGGCTGCTATTGGGCGAAGTGCCGGGGCAGGATCTCCTGTCATCTC
ACCTTGCTCCTGCCGAGAAAGTATCCATCATGGCTGATGCAATGCGGCGGCTGCATACGCTTGATCCGGC
TACCTGCCCATTCGACCACCAAGCGAAACATCGCATCGAGCGAGCACGTACTCGGATGGAAGCCGGTCTT
GTCGATCAGGATGATCTGGACGAAGAGCATCAGGGGCTCGCGCCAGCCGAACTGTTCGCCAGGCTCAAGG
CGAGCATGCCCGACGGCGAGGATCTCGTCGTGACCCATGGCGATGCCTGCTTGCCGAATATCATGGTGGA
AAATGGCCGCTTTTCTGGATTCATCGACTGTGGCCGGCTGGGTGTGGCGGACCGCTATCAGGACATAGCG
TTGGCTACCCGTGATATTGCTGAAGAGCTTGGCGGCGAATGGGCTGACCGCTTCCTCGTGCTTTACGGTA
TCGCCGCTCCCGATTCGCAGCGCATCGCCTTCTATCGCCTTCTTGACGAGTTCTTCTGAGCGGGACTCTG
GGGTTCGAAATGACCGACCAAGCGACGCCCAACCTGCCATCACGAGATTTCGATTCCACCGCCGCCTTCT
ATGAAAGGTTGGGCTTCGGAATCGTTTTCCGGGACGCCGGCTGGATGATCCTCCAGCGCGGGGATCTCAT
GCTGGAGTTCTTCGCCCACCCTAGGGGGAGGCTAACTGAAACACGGAAGGAGACAATACCGGAAGGAACC
CGCGCTATGACGGCAATAAAAAGACAGAATAAAACGCACGGTGTTGGGTCGTTTGTTCATAAACGCGGGG
TTCGGTCCCAGGGCTGGCACTCTGTCGATACCCCACCGAGACCCCATTGGGGCCAATACGCCCGCGTTTC
TTCCTTTTCCCCACCCCACCCCCCAAGTTCGGGTGAAGGCCCAGGGCTCGCAGCCAACGTCGGGGCGGCA
GGCCCTGCCATAGCCTCAGGTTACTCATATATACTTTAGATTGATTTAAAACTTCATTTTTAATTTAAAA
GGATCTAGGTGAAGATCCTTTTTGATAATCTCATGACCAAAATCCCTTAACGTGAGTTTTCGTTCCACTG
AGCGTCAGACCCCGTAGAAAAGATCAAAGGATCTTCTTGAGATCCTTTTTTTCTGCGCGTAATCTGCTGC
TTGCAAACAAAAAAACCACCGCTACCAGCGGTGGTTTGTTTGCCGGATCAAGAGCTACCAACTCTTTTTC
CGAAGGTAACTGGCTTCAGCAGAGCGCAGATACCAAATACTGTTCTTCTAGTGTAGCCGTAGTTAGGCCA
CCACTTCAAGAACTCTGTAGCACCGCCTACATACCTCGCTCTGCTAATCCTGTTACCAGTGGCTGCTGCC
AGTGGCGATAAGTCGTGTCTTACCGGGTTGGACTCAAGACGATAGTTACCGGATAAGGCGCAGCGGTCGG
GCTGAACGGGGGGTTCGTGCACACAGCCCAGCTTGGAGCGAACGACCTACACCGAACTGAGATACCTACA
GCGTGAGCTATGAGAAAGCGCCACGCTTCCCGAAGGGAGAAAGGCGGACAGGTATCCGGTAAGCGGCAGG
GTCGGAACAGGAGAGCGCACGAGGGAGCTTCCAGGGGGAAACGCCTGGTATCTTTATAGTCCTGTCGGGT
TTCGCCACCTCTGACTTGAGCGTCGATTTTTGTGATGCTCGTCAGGGGGGCGGAGCCTATGGAAAAACGC
CAGCAACGCGGCCTTTTTACGGTTCCTGGCCTTTTGCTGGCCTTTTGCTCACATGTTCTTTCCTGCGTTA
TCCCCTGATTCTGTGGATAACCGTATTACCGCCATGCATTAGTTATTAATAGTAATCAATTACGGGGTCA
TTAGTTCATAGCCCATATATGGAGTTCCG
