>Addgene plasmid #62520 | GFP-Drosha | depositor partial sequence | sequence record 102668 | primer used:  GAACCGCATCGAGCTGAAGGGC
GCACNTCCTGGGGCACNAGCTGGAGTACAACTACAACAGCCACAACGTCTATATCATGGCCGACAAGCAG
AAGAACGGCATCAAGGTGAACTTCAAGATCCGCCACAACATCGAGGACGGCAGCGTGCAGCTCGCCGACC
ACTACCAGCAGAACACCCCCATCGGCGACGGCCCCGTGCTGCTGCCCGACAACCACTACCTGAGCACCCA
GTCCGCCCTGAGCAAAGACCCCAACGAGAAGCGCGATCACATGGTCCTGCTGGAGTTCGTGACCGCCGCC
GGGATCACTCTCGGCATGGACGAGCTGTACAAGTAAAGCGGCCGCGACTCTAGGGGATAGGTACCTCGCG
AGATCTAGAGTCGACCTGCAGGATATCGAATTCATTGATCATAATCAGCCATACCACATTTGTAGAGGTT
TTACTTGCTTTAAAAAACCTCCCACACCTCCCCCTGAACCTGAAACATAAAATGAATGCAATTGTTGTTG
TTAACTTGTTTATTGCAGCTTATAATGGTTACAAATAAAGCAATAGCATCACAAATTTCACAAATAAAGC
ATTTTTTTCACTGCATTCTAGTTGTGGTTTGTCCAAACTCATCAATGTATCTTATCATGTCTGGATCCGT
ACCGAGCTCGCGTAATCATGTCATAGCTGTTTCCTGTGTGAAATTGTTATCCGCTCACAATTCCACACAA
CATACGAGCCGGAAGCATAAAGTGTAAAGCCTGGGGTGCCTAATGAGTGAGCTAACTACATTAATTGCGT
TGCGCTCACTGCCCGCTTTCCAGTCGGGAAACCTGTCGTGCCAGCTGCATTAATGAATCGGCCAACGCGC
GGGGAGAGGCGGTTTGCGTATTGGGCGCTCTTCCGCTTCCTCGCTCACTGACTCGCTGCGCTCGGTCGTT
CGGCTGCGGCGAGCGGTATCAGCTCACTCAAAGGCGGTAATACGGTTATCCACAGAATC
