>Addgene plasmid #62520 | GFP-Drosha | addgene partial sequence | sequence record 105919 | CMV-F 5'-CGCAAATGGGCGGTAGGCGTG-3'
CGTCAGATCCGCTAGCGCTACCGGTCGCCACCATGGTGAGCAAGGGCGAGGAGCTGTTCACCGGGGTGGT
GCCCATCCTGGTCGAGCTGGACGGCGACGTAAACGGCCACAAGTTCAGCGTGTCCGGCGAGGGCGAGGGC
GATGCCACCTACGGCAAGCTGACCCTGAAGTTCATCTGCACCACCGGCAAGCTGCCCGTGCCCTGGCCCA
CCCTCGTGACCACCCTGACCTACGGCGTGCAGTGCTTCAGCCGCTACCCCGACCACATGAAGCAGCACGA
CTTCTTCAAGTCCGCCATGCCCGAAGGCTACGTCCAGGAGCGCACCATCTTCTTCAAGGACGACGGCAAC
TACAAGACCCGCGCCGAGGTGAAGTTCGAGGGCGACACCCTGGTGAACCGCATCGAGCTGAAGGGCATCG
ACTTCAAGGAGGACGGCAACATCCTGGGGCACAAGCTGGAGTACAACTACAACAGCCACAACGTCTATAT
CATGGCCGACAAGCAGAAGAACGGCATCAAGGTGAACTTCAAGATCCGCCACAACATCGAGGACGGCAGC
GTGCAGCTCGCCGACCACTACCAGCAGAACACCCCCATCGGCGACGGCCCCGTGCTGCTGCCCGACAACC
ACTACCTGAGCACCCAGTCCGCCCTGAGCAAAGACCCCAACGAGAAGCGCGATCACATGGTCCTGCTGGA
GTTCGTGACCGCCGCCGGGATCACTCTCGGCATGGACGAGCTGTACAAGTCCGGACTCAGATCTCGAGCT
CAAGCTTCGATGATGCAGGGAAACACATGTCACAGAATGTCGTTCCACCCGGGACGAGGGTGTCCCCGAG
GACGAGGAGGACATGGAGCCAGACC
