>Addgene plasmid #62520 | GFP-Drosha | addgene partial sequence | sequence record 106238 | SV40pA-R 5'-GAAATTTGTGATGCTATTGC-3'
AGTTAACAACAACAATTGCATTCATTTTATGTTTCAGGTTCAGGGGGAGGTGTGGGAGGTTTTTTAAAGC
AAGTAAAACCTCTACAAATGTGGTATGGCTGATTATGATCAGTTATCTAGATCCGGTGGATCCCGGGCCC
GCGGTACCTTATTTCTTGATGTCTTCAGTCTCATCTGGCTCTCTCTCTTGATGCTCTCTTTCCCACCTCA
TTTCTTTTAACTCTTGTCTGTACTTCCGTTCGATGAACCGCTTCTGATGGGCCATCTGGGGAAAATTATA
TTTTTCAAGCGCATCCATTGCTGCTCCCATTTCCGCTTGCTGAATACTTGGTCCTTTCCCACAGCCTATT
CTTTCTCCCTTGAAATAAACAGCCACAGTGTAGGTTCGGGCATGGGATGGGCCCACTGTCTGCAGAGTCT
TGTACAGAGGAATGTCTGGCTCTTTTCCTTCTGTCCTAAGTGTCAAGCAACACTGCTGAAGCTGGGATTT
GGGGTCATTCCAATCCTGATTCAAAATGAACTCTTTCAATCGTGGAAAGAAGCAGACATTCATGAAAGTA
TGAACATATTCCAAATCCTTATCAATGTACAGCGCTGCAATAAATGATTCCAAAAGGTCCGCCAAGGTCT
TGGTGCGAAGCGCCACAGGCCTCTTGGTCTTGTCGTTGGTTATGGCGTACTCCTGCATGCCCAGCTCCTC
CGCTACCTTGGCCTGAGTTCTATTATTCACCAAAGAGCTTCGCAACAAAGTTAAGTGTCCTTCATGATGA
TCTGGGAAATGAATGAATAAGTACTCTGTGGCTACCAGTTGCATTATGGAGTCACCTAGGAATTCCATTC
TCTGATTGTGGCCTAGGGTCAGATGGTTAAATCCCACAGTTCTCAATGTGAATGCCCTTGCCAGAAGTCG
AACATGAGTAA
