>Addgene plasmid #62520 | GFP-Drosha | addgene partial sequence | sequence record 107488 | Drosha1-F 5'-AGGCATCGGTCCCTGGAT-3'
ACAGCCGGTACAGATCTGATTATGACCGAGGGAGAACACCATCTCGCCGCCGCAGCTACGAACGGAGCAG
AGAGCGAGAACGGGAGAGACACAGGCATCGAGACAACCGAAGATCACCATCTCTGGAAAGGTCCTACAAA
AAAGAGTATAAGAGATCTGGAAGGAGTTACGGTTTATCGGTTGTTCCTGAACCTGCTGGATGCACACCAG
AATTACCTGGGGAGATTATTAAAAATACAGATTCTTGGGCCCCACCCCTGGAGATTGTGAATCATCGCTC
CCCAAGTAGGGAGAAGAAGAGAGCTCGTTGGGAGGAAGAAAAAGACCGTTGGAGTGACAACCAGAGTTCT
GGCAAAGACAAGAACTATACCTCAATCAAGGAAAAAGAGCCCGAGGAGACCATGCCTGACAAGAATGAGG
AGGAAGAAGAAGAACTTCTTAAGCCTGTGTGGATTCGATGCACTCATTCAGAAAACTACTACTCCAGTGA
CCCCATGGATCAGGTGGGAGATTCTACAGTGGTTGGAACGAGTAGGCTTCGTGACTTATATGACAAATTT
GAGGAGGAGTTGGGGAGCAGGCAAGAAAAGGCCAAAGCTGCTCGGCCTCCGTGGGAACCTCCAAAGACGA
AGCTCGATGAAGATTTAGAGAGTTCCAGTGAATCCGAGTGTGAGTCTGATGAGGACAGCACCTGTTCTAG
CAGCTCAGACTCTGAAGTTTTTGACGTTATTGCAGAAATCAAACGCAAAAAGGCCCACCCTGACCGACTT
CATGATGAACTTTGGTACAACGATCCAGGCCAGATGAATGATGGACCACTCTGCAA
